>Addgene plasmid #212837 | pCYP04 | addgene full sequence | sequence record 422118 | Addgene NGS Result
ACTGACTCGCTGCACGAGGCAGACCTCAGCGCTAGCGGAGTGTATACTGGCTTACTATGTTGGCACTGAT
GAGGGTGTCAGTGAAGTGCTTCATGTGGCAGGAGAAAAAAGGCTGCACCGGTGCGTCAGCAGAATATGTG
ATACAGGATATATTCCGCTTCCTCGCTCACTGACTCGCTACGCTCGGTCGTTCGACTGCGGCGAGCGGAA
ATGGCTTACGAACGGGGCGGAGATTTCCTGGAAGATGCCAGGAAGATACTTAACAGGGAAGTGAGAGGGC
CGCGGCAAAGCCGTTTTTCCATAGGCTCCGCCCCCCTGACAAGCATCACGAAATCTGACGCTCAAATCAG
TGGTGGCGAAACCCGACAGGACTATAAAGATACCAGGCGTTTCCCCCTGGCGGCTCCCTCGTGCGCTCTC
CTGTTCCTGCCTTTCGGTTTACCGGTGTCATTCCGCTGTTATGGCCGCGTTTGTCTCATTCCACGCCTGA
CACTCAGTTCCGGGTAGGCAGTTCGCTCCAAGCTGGACTGTATGCACGAACCCCCCGTTCAGTCCGACCG
CTGCGCCTTATCCGGTAACTATCGTCTTGAGTCCAACCCGGAAAGACATGCAAAAGCACCACTGGCAGCA
GCCACTGGTAATTGATTTAGAGGAGTTAGTCTTGAAGTCATGCGCCGGTTAAGGCTAAACTGAAAGGACA
AGTTTTGGTGACTGCGCTCCTCCAAGCCAGTTACCTCGGTTCAAAGAGTTGGTAGCTCAGAGAACCTTCG
AAAAACCGCCCTGCAAGGCGGTTTTTTCGTTTTCAGAGCAAGAGATTACGCGCAGACCAAAACGATCTCA
AGAAGATCATCTTATTAAGGGGTCTGACGCTCAGTGGAACGAAAAATCAATCTAAAGTATATATGAGTAA
ACTTGGTCTGACAGTTACCTTAGAAAAACTCATCGAGCATCAAATGAAACTGCAATTTATTCATATCAGG
ATTATCAATACCATATTTTTGAAAAAGCCGTTTCTGTAATGAAGGAGAAAACTCACCGAGGCAGTTCCAT
AGGATGGCAAGATCCTGGTATCGGTCTGCGATTCCGACTCGTCCAACATCAATACAACCTATTAATTTCC
CCTCGTCAAAAATAAGGTTATCAAGTGAGAAATCACCATGAGTGACGACTGAATCCGGTGAGAATGGCAA
AAGCTTATGCATTTCTTTCCAGACTTGTTCAACAGGCCAGCCATTACGCTCGTCATCAAAATCACTCGCA
TCAACCAAACCGTTATTCATTCGTGATTGCGCCTGAGCGAGACGAAATACGCGATCGCTGTTAAAAGGAC
AATTACAAACAGGAATCGAATGCAACCGGCGCAGGAACACTGCCAGCGCATCAACAATATTTTCACCTGA
ATCAGGATATTCTTCTAATACCTGGAATGCTGTTTTCCCGGGGATCGCAGTGGTGAGTAACCATGCATCA
TCAGGAGTACGGATAAAATGCTTGATGGTCGGAAGAGGCATAAATTCCGTCAGCCAGTTTAGTCTGACCA
TCTCATCTGTAACATCATTGGCAACGCTACCTTTGCCATGTTTCAGAAACAACTCTGGCGCATCGGGCTT
CCCATACAATCGATAGATTGTCGCACCTGATTGCCCGACATTATCGCGAGCCCATTTATACCCATATAAA
TCAGCATCCATGTTGGAATTTAATCGCGGCCTGGAGCAAGACGTTTCCCGTTGAATATGGCTCATAACAC
CCCTTGTATTACTGTTTATGTAAGCAGACAGTTTTATTGTTCATGATGATATATTTTTATCTTGTGCAAT
GTACATCAGAGATTTTGAGACACAACCAATTATTGAAGGCCTCCCTAACGGGGGGCCTTTTTTTGTTTCT
GGTCTCCCAAGCGCTTAACGATCGTTGGCTGAACAAACAGACAATCTGGTCTGTTTGTATTATGGAAAAT
TTTTCTGTATAATAGATTCAACAAACAGACAATCTGGTCTGTTTGTATTATCAGCGGTCAACGCATGTGC
TTTGCGTTCTGATGAGACAGTGATGTCGAAACCGCCTCTACAAATAATTTTGTTTAGGCTTCCCAAGGAG
GTAATTTATGCTGCTGAATCCATTAAACCGTCGCCGGCGTTTACAGTACAATATCCCGATCATGCACGGA
GCATTTCCTATTGTTGGTCATTTACCGGCGATTGTGAGCGATCTGCCGCGTCTGCTGCGTCGTGCGGAGG
GTATGTTAGGAAATCACTTTTGGTTGGATTTCGGCCCCGGGGGCCAGTTGATGATATGTCTTGACCCAGA
TACATTGGCAGCGCTGCGCCATAAGAATGTCAGCTCATCGTTAATTGGCGAAATGGCGCCAGAAATTCTG
GGCGGCACACTGGTGTCTTTAGATGGTTCCGCTCACCGTCGCGCCCGCGACGGAATTAAAGAAGCCTTTC
TCCCGAAAGGACTGACCGCGGCCGGTATAGGCGACCTTTTCGCACCGATCATTCGCGCCCGGGTACAGGC
TTGGCGCGAACGTGGGGGAGTTTCCATTTTACCGGAAACCGGTGATTTGATGCTGAAACTGACCTTTTAC
CTTATGGGCATCCCGCCACAGGACTTACCTGTTTGGCATCGTAAATATCGTCAGTTACTGCAGCTTATCG
TGGCCCCTCCAGTGGACTTACCTGGTACACCGCTTCGTCGAGGACGTGCCGCCCGCGACTGGATCGATGC
TCAGTCTCGCCAATTTATTCGCGACGCACGCGCCCGGTCTACTCGTACCGGGTTAATCAATGATATGGTG
AGTGCGTTTGACCGATCTGAGGACGCGTTATCAGATGACGTCTTAGTGGCTAACGTGCGCCTGTTGTTAC
TCGCGGGTCATGAAACTACAGCCTCAACGATGGCGTGGATGGTTATCGAACTTGCACGGCACCCTGACCT
CTGGCATGCCCTGGTGGAGGAAGCCCGTCATGCCGGTACTGTGCCAACCCAGCATGAGCACCTCCCGCAG
TTCCCAGTTGCGGAAGCATTGTTCCGTGAAACGCTTCGTTTACACCCAGCTAGTAGCCTGGTCCCTCGCC
GCACAACTCGTGAGCTGCACCTGGGAGGCCGGAGACTGCCGGCCGGAACTCGTCTGGGAATTCCGCTGTT
ACATTTCTCTACGAGCAGTCTGCTGCACGACGCACCGGATCAGTTCCGAATAGAACGGTGGCTGGGCCGC
GTTGAGCCCGTGGGTCCGATCGATATGTTGCAGTTTGGGACGGGGCCGCATGTTTGTATTGGTTACCATC
TGGTTTGGCTTGAGCTGGTGCAGTTCGCAGTCGCACTGGCGCTTACGATGCAGGAATCTGGGGTCAAACC
GCAGCTCTTAAACGATGCTGAAAAAGGGCGTCGCTTTTTCCCGACAGCACAGCCCAGTATGAAAGTCCGC
ATTGGATTTTCCTAATAAGGATGAGCTCTACAAATAAGCAGAGGTGGTTGTGTTGCGAAAAAAAAAAAAA
AACACCCTAACGGGTGTTTTTTTTTTTTTGGTGTCCCCACGTGTGGCGCTGGAGACCGTCCAATGGCGGC
GCGCCATCGAATGGTGCAAAACCTTTCGCGGTATGGCATGATAGCGCCCGGAAGAGAGTCAATTCAGGGT
GGTGAATATGAGCCCGAAACGTCGTACCCAGGCAGAACGTGCAATGGAAACCCAGGGTAAACTGATTGCA
GCAGCACTGGGTGTTCTGCGTGAAAAAGGTTATGCAGGTTTTCGTATTGCAGATGTTCCGGGTGCAGCCG
GTGTTAGCCGTGGTGCACAGAGCCATCATTTTCCGACCAAACTGGAACTGCTGCTGGCAACCTTTGAATG
GCTGTATGAGCAGATTACCGAACGTAGCCGTGCACGTCTGGCAAAACTGAAACCGGAAGATGATGTTATT
CAGCAGATGCTGGATGATGCAGCAGATTTTTTTCTGGATGATGATTTTAGCATCGGCCTGGATCTGATTG
TTGCAGCAGATCGTGATCCGGCACTGCGTGAAGGTATTCTGCGTACCGTTGAACGTAATCGTTTTGTTGT
TGAAGATATGTGGCTGGGTGTGCTGGTGAGCCGTGGTCTGAGCCGTGATGATGCCGAAGATATTCTGTGG
CTGATTTTTAACAGCGTTCGTGGTCTGACAGTTCGTAGCCTGTGGCAGAAAGATAAAGAACGTTTTGAAC
GTGTGCGTAATAGCACCCTGGAAATTGCACGTGAACGTTATGCAAAATTCAAACGTTGATAAGGATCCTA
ATTGGTAACGAATCAGACAATTGACGGCTCGAGGGAGTAGCATAGGGTTTGCAGAATCCCTGCTTCGTCC
ATTTGACAGGCACATTATGCATCGATGATAAGCTGTCAAACATGAGCAGATCCTCTACGCCGGACGCATC
GTGGCCGGCATCACCGGCGCCACAGGTGCGGTTGCTGGCGCCTATATCGCCGACATCACCGATGGGGAAG
ATCGGGCTCGCCACTTCGGGCTCATGAGCAAATATTTTATCTGAGGTGCTTCCTCGCTC
Features (pLannotate 1.2.2; 13 found; start..end, strand, type, name):
     28..54      +  misc_feature   bom (fragment): basis of mobility region from pBR322
    153..208     -  rep_origin     RSF ori (fragment): Plasmids containing the RSF 1030 origin of replication can be propagated in E. coli cells that contain additional plasmids with compatible origins.
    296..841     -  rep_origin     p15A ori: Plasmids containing the medium-copy-number p15A origin of replication can be propagated in E. coli cells that contain a second plasmid with the ColE1 origin.
    930..1745    -  CDS            KanR: aminoglycoside phosphotransferase; aph(3')-Ia; confers resistance to kanamycin in bacteria or G418 (Geneticin®) in eukaryotes
   1922..1949    +  protein_bind   CuO: CymR-binding P2 operator sequence from the p-cmt operon of Pseudomonas putida (Mullick et al., 2006) CymR
   1980..2007    +  protein_bind   CuO: CymR-binding P2 operator sequence from the p-cmt operon of Pseudomonas putida (Mullick et al., 2006) CymR
   2011..2066    +  ncRNA          Hammerhead 3: Accession: RF00008 - Hammerhead ribozyme (type III)
   2111..3442    +  CDS            cyp117A2: CPXU_SINFN - Protein inferred from homology: Swiss-Prot protein existence level 3. Cytochromes P450 are a group of heme-thiolate monooxygenases. They oxidize a variety of structurally unrelated compounds, including steroids, fatty acids, and xenobiotics. From Sinorhizobium fredii (strain NBRC 101917 / NGR234).
   3574..3647    +  promoter       lacIq promoter (fragment): lacI (mutant); In the lacIq allele, a single base change in the promoter boosts expression of the lacI gene about 10-fold.
   3648..4256    +  CDS            cymR: CYMR_PSEPU - Experimental evidence at transcript level: Swiss-Prot protein existence level 2. Involved in the repression of the cym and cmt operons which are responsible of the p-cymene degradation. From Pseudomonas putida (Arthrobacter siderocapsulatus).
   4361..4379    -  promoter       tet promoter (fragment): E. coli promoter for tetracycline efflux protein gene
   4389..4509    +  CDS            TcR (fragment): tetracycline efflux protein; tet; confers resistance to tetracycline
   4528..11      -  rep_origin     RSF ori (fragment) (across the origin): Plasmids containing the RSF 1030 origin of replication can be propagated in E. coli cells that contain additional plasmids with compatible origins.
