[The description below was written by a language model from this plasmid's Addgene catalogue record and pLannotate feature annotations shown in this document.]
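Description:
pCYP04 is a 4.5 kb bacterial expression plasmid on the pCYP backbone, built to produce a cytochrome P450 from Rhizobium grahamii in Escherichia coli. It is selected with kanamycin through an aph(3')-Ia (KanR) gene. The only complete replication origin annotated is p15A, which is compatible with ColE1-type plasmids and so allows co-maintenance with other constructs. This origin is usually regarded as medium copy, although the catalogue entry lists the plasmid as high copy. Short fragments matching the RSF origin, the pBR322 bom region, and a tet promoter/TcR segment also appear. These look like backbone remnants or partial sequence matches rather than functional elements.

The payload is a codon-optimized, synthesized P450 coding sequence of about 1.3 kb. The annotation software matched it by homology to cyp117A2 of Sinorhizobium fredii, but the catalogue identifies it as the R. grahamii enzyme. It is driven by the PcymRC promoter, which carries two CuO operator sites bound by the CymR repressor. CymR is encoded on the same plasmid, downstream of a lacIq promoter fragment, so the regulatory system is self-contained. CymR normally releases its operators in the presence of cumate, making expression inducible, though the record does not name the inducer. A type III hammerhead ribozyme lies between the promoter and the coding sequence. Such ribozymes typically act as insulators, cleaving the 5' leader so that the transcript is independent of promoter context.

The stated purpose is expression of an "LRD-modifying" P450, an abbreviation the record does not expand. The plasmid belongs to work on an E. coli host for screening terpenoids and their modifying P450s.
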