Addgene plasmid #212837: pCYP04
Purpose: Expresses the Rhizobium grahamii LRD-modifying cytochrome P450 enzyme
Depositing lab: Christopher Voigt. Depositing organization: Massachusetts Institute of Technology. Publication: Design of a redox-proficient Escherichia coli for screening terpenoids and modifying cytochrome P450s. Lin GM, Voigt CA. Nature Catalysis. 6, 1016–1029 (2023). https://doi.org/10.1038/s41929-023-01049-5.
Backbone
  Vector backbone: pCYP
  Vector type: Bacterial Expression
Growth in bacteria
  Bacterial resistance: Kanamycin, 50 μg/mL
  Growth temperature: 37°C
  Growth strain: DH5alpha
  Copy number: High Copy
Gene/Insert
  Gene/Insert name: cytochrome P450 (alt name: Uniprot ID: A0A370KE97)
  Species: Rhizobium grahamii
  Promoter: PcymRC
  Cloning method: Unknown
Resource information
  A portion of this plasmid was derived from a plasmid made by: codon optimized and synthesized by vendors
Terms and licenses: Academic/Nonprofit Terms; Industry Terms: Not Available to Industry
How to cite: pCYP04 was a gift from Christopher Voigt (Addgene plasmid # 212837 ; http://n2t.net/addgene:212837 ; RRID:Addgene_212837)
